Addgene plasmid #234245: 8061-E08
Purpose: Gateway ORF Entry clone of human SMAD2 with stop codon (for native or N-terminal fusions)
Depositing lab: Dominic Esposito. Depositing organization: Frederick National Laboratory.
Backbone
  Vector backbone: pDonr-253
  Backbone size w/o insert (bp): 3155
  Vector type: Gateway Entry Clone
Growth in bacteria
  Bacterial resistance: Spectinomycin, 50 μg/mL
  Growth temperature: 37°C
  Growth strain: DH5alpha
  Copy number: High Copy
Gene/Insert
  Gene/Insert name: SMAD2
  Species: H. sapiens (human)
  Insert size (bp): 1482
  Entrez Gene: SMAD2 (a.k.a. CHTD8, JV18, JV18-1, LDS6, MADH2, MADR2, hMAD-2, hSMAD2)
  Cloning method: Gateway Cloning
  Sequencing primers: 5′ M13F 23-mer (5'-CCCAGTCACGACGTTGTAAAACG); 3′ attLR 23-mer (5'-TAACATCAGAGATTTTGAGACAC)
Terms and licenses: Academic/Nonprofit Terms; Industry Terms: Not Available to Industry
How to cite: 8061-E08 was a gift from Dominic Esposito (Addgene plasmid # 234245 ; http://n2t.net/addgene:234245 ; RRID:Addgene_234245)
