[The description below was written by a language model from this plasmid's Addgene catalogue record and pLannotate feature annotations shown in this document.]
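Description:
8061-E08 is a Gateway entry clone built on the pDonr-253 backbone that carries the human SMAD2 open reading frame. It is a bacterial cloning plasmid, not an expression vector. It replicates in E. coli from a high-copy ColE1/pUC-type origin and is selected with spectinomycin through the aadA (SmR) aminoglycoside adenylyltransferase gene, which lies downstream of a fragment of a class 1 integron Pc promoter. The sequenced record is 4,613 nt, consistent with the stated backbone plus an insert of roughly 1.5 kb. The annotation also picks up an incP oriT, and short remnants of lacI, lacZα, traJ, a gentamicin resistance gene and pUC polylinker sequence, which appear to be backbone leftovers with no evident functional role.

The SMAD2 coding sequence encodes a receptor-regulated SMAD that transduces TGF-beta and activin signals and acts with SMAD4 as a transcriptional modulator. It sits between two attL recombination sites, annotated as a partial attL1 on the 5′ side and an attL3-like mutant attL on the 3′ side. rrnB T1 and T2 terminators upstream of the cassette insulate it from read-through transcription. A T7 promoter sits just beyond the 3′ att site, pointing back toward the insert. A short partial match to a TEV protease site is annotated just upstream of the ORF, though only a fragment is detected. No promoter positioned to express the sense strand of SMAD2 is annotated.

Because the ORF retains its stop codon, LR recombination into destination vectors yields either native, untagged SMAD2 or N-terminal fusions, but not C-terminal ones. The choice of destination vector determines the promoter, tag and host.
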