Features (pLannotate 1.2.2; 17 found; start..end, strand, type, name):
    121..213     +  CDS            lacI (fragment): lac repressor; lacI; The lac repressor binds to the lac operator to inhibit transcription in E. coli. This inhibition can be relieved by adding lactose or isopropyl-β-D-thiogalactopyranoside (IPTG).
    268..295     -  terminator     rrnB T2 terminator: transcription terminator T2 from the E. coli rrnB gene
    427..470     +  terminator     rrnB T1 terminator: Escherichia coli rrnB; transcription terminator T1 from the E. coli rrnB gene
    517..553     -  CDS            lacZα (fragment): LacZα fragment of β-galactosidase; lacZ fragment
    569..661     +  protein_bind   attL1 (fragment): mutant version of attL; recombination site for the Gateway® LR reaction LR Clonase™
    668..684     +  CDS            TEV site (fragment): tobacco etch virus (TEV) protease recognition and cleavage site
    692..2092    +  CDS            SMAD2: SMAD2_HUMAN - Also known as MADH2, MADR2. Experimental evidence at protein level: Swiss-Prot protein existence level 1. Receptor-regulated SMAD (R-SMAD) that is an intracellular signal transducer and transcriptional modulator activated by TGF-beta (transforming growth factor) and activin type 1 receptor kinases. Binds the TRE element in the promoter region of many genes that are regulated by TGF-beta and, on formation of the SMAD2/SMAD4 complex, activates transcription. May act as a tumor suppressor in colorectal carcinoma. Positively regulates PDPK1 kinase activity by stimulating its dissocia
   2097..2192    -  protein_bind   attL3: mutant version of attL; recombination site for the Gateway® LR reaction LR Clonase™
   2211..2229    -  promoter       T7 promoter: promoter for bacteriophage T7 RNA polymerase
   2419..2442    +  promoter       Pc promoter (fragment): intI1 (promoter lies within the coding sequence); class 1 integron promoter
   2618..2674    +  CDS            GmR (fragment): gentamycin acetyltransferase; aacC1; confers resistance to gentamycin
   2681..3472    +  CDS            SmR: aminoglycoside adenylyltransferase (Murphy, 1985); aadA; confers resistance to spectinomycin and streptomycin
   3476..3513    -  misc_feature   MCS (fragment): pUC18/19 multiple cloning site
   3516..3561    -  CDS            traJ (fragment): oriT-recognizing protein; traJ
   3594..3703    -  oriT           oriT: incP origin of transfer
   3840..3877    +  misc_feature   MCS (fragment): pUC18/19 multiple cloning site
   3963..4551    +  rep_origin     ori: high-copy-number ColE1/pMB1/pBR322/pUC origin of replication
>Addgene plasmid #234245 | 8061-E08 | addgene full sequence | sequence record 469764 | Addgene NGS Result
CTTTCCTGCGTTATCCCCTGATTCTGTGGATAACCGTATTACCGCCTTTGAGTGAGCTGATACCGCTCGC
CGCAGCCGAACGACCGAGCGCAGCGAGTCAGTGAGCGAGGAAGCGGAAGAGCGCCCAATACGCAAACCGC
CTCTCCCCGCGCGTTGGCCGATTCATTAATGCAGCTGGCACGACAGGTTTCCCGACTGGAAAGCGGGCAG
TGAGCGCAACGCAATTAATACGCGTACCGCTAGCCAGGAAGAGTTTGTAGAAACGCAAAAAGGCCATCCG
TCAGGATGGCCTTCTGCTTAGTTTGATGCCTGGCAGTTTATGGCGGGCGTCCTGCCCGCCACCCTCCGGG
CCGTTGCTTCACAACGTTCAAATCCGCTCCCGGCGGATTTGTCCTACTCAGGAGAGCGTTCACCGACAAA
CAACAGATAAAACGAAAGGCCCAGTCTTCCGACTGAGCCTTTCGTTTTATTTGATGCCTGGCAGTTCCCT
ACTCTCGCGTTAACGCTAGCATGGATGTTTTCCCAGTCACGACGTTGTAAAACGACGGCCAGTCTTAAGC
TCGGGCCCCAAATAATGATTTTATTTTGACTGATAGTGACCTGTTCGTTGCAACAAATTGATGAGCAATG
CTTTTTTATAATGCCAACTTTGTACAAAAAAATTGGCGAAAACCTGTACTTCCAAGGCACCATGTCGTCC
ATCTTGCCATTCACGCCGCCAGTTGTGAAGAGACTGCTGGGATGGAAGAAGTCAGCTGGTGGGTCTGGAG
GAGCAGGCGGAGGAGAGCAGAATGGGCAGGAAGAAAAGTGGTGTGAGAAAGCAGTGAAAAGTCTGGTGAA
GAAGCTAAAGAAAACAGGACGATTAGATGAGCTTGAGAAAGCCATCACCACTCAAAACTGTAATACTAAA
TGTGTTACCATACCAAGCACTTGCTCTGAAATTTGGGGACTGAGTACACCAAATACGATAGATCAGTGGG
ATACAACAGGCCTTTACAGCTTCTCTGAACAAACCAGGTCTCTTGATGGTCGTCTCCAGGTATCCCATCG
AAAAGGATTGCCACATGTTATATATTGCCGATTATGGCGCTGGCCTGATCTTCACAGTCATCATGAACTC
AAGGCAATTGAAAACTGCGAATATGCTTTTAATCTTAAAAAGGATGAAGTATGTGTAAACCCTTACCACT
ATCAGAGAGTTGAGACACCAGTTTTGCCTCCAGTATTAGTGCCCCGACACACCGAGATCCTAACAGAACT
TCCGCCTCTGGATGACTATACTCACTCCATTCCAGAAAACACTAACTTCCCAGCAGGAATTGAGCCACAG
AGTAATTATATTCCAGAAACGCCACCTCCTGGATATATCAGTGAAGATGGAGAAACAAGTGACCAACAGT
TGAATCAAAGTATGGACACAGGCTCTCCAGCAGAACTATCTCCTACTACTCTTTCCCCTGTTAATCATAG
CTTGGATTTACAGCCAGTTACTTACTCAGAACCTGCATTTTGGTGTTCGATAGCATATTATGAATTAAAT
CAGAGGGTTGGAGAAACCTTCCATGCATCACAGCCCTCACTCACTGTAGATGGCTTTACAGACCCATCAA
ATTCAGAGAGGTTCTGCTTAGGTTTACTCTCCAATGTTAACCGAAATGCCACGGTAGAAATGACAAGAAG
GCATATAGGAAGAGGAGTGCGCTTATACTACATAGGTGGGGAAGTTTTTGCTGAGTGCCTAAGTGATAGT
GCAATCTTTGTGCAGAGCCCCAATTGTAATCAGAGATATGGCTGGCACCCTGCAACAGTGTGTAAAATTC
CACCAGGCTGTAATCTGAAGATCTTCAACAACCAGGAATTTGCTGCTCTTCTGGCTCAGTCTGTTAATCA
GGGTTTTGAAGCCGTCTATCAGCTAACTAGAATGTGCACCATAAGAATGAGTTTTGTGAAAGGGTGGGGA
GCAGAATACCGAAGGCAGACGGTAACAAGTACTCCTTGCTGGATTGAACTTCATCTGAATGGACCTCTAC
AGTGGTTGGACAAAGTATTAACTCAGATGGGATCCCCTTCAGTGCGTTGCTCAAGCATGTCATAATCAAC
TTTCTTGTACAAAGTTGGCATTATAAGAAAGCATTGCTTATCAATTTGTTGCAACGAACAGGTCACTATC
AGTCAAAATAAAATCATTATTTGCCATCCAGCTGATATCCCCTATAGTGAGTCGTATTACATGGTCATAG
CTGTTTCCTGGCAGCTCTGGCCCGTGTCTCAAAATCTCTGATGTTACATTGCACAAGATAAAAATATATC
ATCATGCCTCCTCTAGACCAGCCAGGACAGAAATGCCTCGACTTCGCTGCTACCCAAGGTTGCCGGGTGA
CGCACACCGTGGAAACGGATGAAGGCACGAACCCAGTGGACATAAGCCTGTTCGGTTCGTAAGCTGTAAT
GCAAGTAGCGTATGCGCTCACGCAACTGGTCCAGAACCTTGACCGAACGCAGCGGTGGTAACGGCGCAGT
GGCGGTTTTCATGGCTTGTTATGACTGTTTTTTTGGGGTACAGTCTATGCCTCGGGCATCCAAGCAGCAA
GCGCGTTACGCCGTGGGTCGATGTTTGATGTTATGGAGCAGCAACGATGTTACGCAGCAGGGCAGTCGCC
CTAAAACAAAGTTAAACATTATGAGGGAAGCGGTGATCGCCGAAGTATCGACTCAACTATCAGAGGTAGT
TGGCGTCATCGAGCGCCATCTCGAACCGACGTTGCTGGCCGTACATTTGTACGGCTCCGCAGTGGATGGC
GGCCTGAAGCCACACAGTGATATTGATTTGCTGGTTACGGTGACCGTAAGGCTTGATGAAACAACGCGGC
GAGCTTTGATCAACGACCTTTTGGAAACTTCGGCTTCCCCTGGAGAGAGCGAGATTCTCCGCGCTGTAGA
AGTCACCATTGTTGTGCACGACGACATCATTCCGTGGCGTTATCCAGCTAAGCGCGAACTGCAATTTGGA
GAATGGCAGCGCAATGACATTCTTGCAGGTATCTTCGAGCCAGCCACGATCGACATTGATCTGGCTATCT
TGCTGACAAAAGCAAGAGAACATAGCGTTGCCTTGGTAGGTCCAGCGGCGGAGGAACTCTTTGATCCGGT
TCCTGAACAGGATCTATTTGAGGCGCTAAATGAAACCTTAACGCTATGGAACTCGCCGCCCGACTGGGCT
GGCGATGAGCGAAATGTAGTGCTTACGTTGTCCCGCATTTGGTACAGCGCAGTAACCGGCAAAATCGCGC
CGAAGGATGTCGCTGCCGACTGGGCAATGGAGCGCCTGCCGGCCCAGTATCAGCCCGTCATACTTGAAGC
TAGACAGGCTTATCTTGGACAAGAAGAAGATCGCTTGGCCTCGCGCGCAGATCAGTTGGAAGAATTTGTC
CACTACGTGAAAGGCGAGATCACCAAGGTAGTCGGCAAATAACCCTCGACTCTAGAGGATCCCCGGGTAC
CGAGCTCGAATTCCGTGATAGGTGGGCTGCCCTTCCTGGTTGGCTTGGTTTCATCAGCCATCCGCTTGCC
CTCATCTGTTACGCCGGCGGTAGCCGGCCAGCCTCGCAGAGCAGGATTCCCGTTGAGCACCGCCAGGTGC
GAATAAGGGACAGTGAAGAAGGAACACCCGCTCGCGGGTGGGCCTACTTCACCTATCCTGCCCGGCTGAC
GCCGTTGGATACACCAAGGAAAGTCTACACGAACCCTTTGGCAAAATCCTGTATATCGTGCGAAAAAGGA
TGGATATACCGAAAAAATCGCTATAATGACCCCGAAGCAGGGTTATGCAGCGGAAAACGGAATTCGAGCT
CGGTACCCGGGGATCCTCTAGAGTCGAGCCACCCATGACCAAAATCCCTTAACGTGAGTTACGCGTCGTT
CCACTGAGCGTCAGACCCCGTAGAAAAGATCAAAGGATCTTCTTGAGATCCTTTTTTTCTGCGCGTAATC
TGCTGCTTGCAAACAAAAAAACCACCGCTACCAGCGGTGGTTTGTTTGCCGGATCAAGAGCTACCAACTC
TTTTTCCGAAGGTAACTGGCTTCAGCAGAGCGCAGATACCAAATACTGTTCTTCTAGTGTAGCCGTAGTT
AGGCCACCACTTCAAGAACTCTGTAGCACCGCCTACATACCTCGCTCTGCTAATCCTGTTACCAGTGGCT
GCTGCCAGTGGCGATAAGTCGTGTCTTACCGGGTTGGACTCAAGACGATAGTTACCGGATAAGGCGCAGC
GGTCGGGCTGAACGGGGGGTTCGTGCACACAGCCCAGCTTGGAGCGAACGACCTACACCGAACTGAGATA
CCTACAGCGTGAGCTATGAGAAAGCGCCACGCTTCCCGAAGGGAGAAAGGCGGACAGGTATCCGGTAAGC
GGCAGGGTCGGAACAGGAGAGCGCACGAGGGAGCTTCCAGGGGGAAACGCCTGGTATCTTTATAGTCCTG
TCGGGTTTCGCCACCTCTGACTTGAGCGTCGATTTTTGTGATGCTCGTCAGGGGGGCGGAGCCTATGGAA
AAACGCCAGCAACGCGGCCTTTTTACGGTTCCTGGCCTTTTGCTGGCCTTTTGCTCACATGTT
